Addgene plasmid #113698: pJEP321-pAAV-FullU6TO-SaCas9gRNAi(SapI)-CMV-TetR-P2A-GFP-KASH-WPRE-shortPA Empty Cassette
Purpose: Dox-inducible U6 SaCas9 gRNA expression cassette without a gRNA. Followed by an EFS driven GFP-KASH in a separate reading frame. SapI can be used to clone in gRNAs.
Depositing lab: Jonathan Ploski. Depositing organization: University of Texas at Dallas. Publication: The Development of an AAV-Based CRISPR SaCas9 Genome Editing System That Can Be Delivered to Neurons in vivo and Regulated via Doxycycline and Cre-Recombinase. Kumar N, Stanford W, de Solis C, Aradhana, Abraham ND, Dao TJ, Thaseen S, Sairavi A, Gonzalez CU, Ploski JE. Front Mol Neurosci. 2018 Nov 13;11:413. doi: 10.3389/fnmol.2018.00413. eCollection 2018. PubMed 30483052.
Backbone
  Vector backbone: AAV
  Backbone manufacturer: Alligent Technologies
  Total vector size (bp): 6297
  Vector type: AAV, CRISPR
Growth in bacteria
  Bacterial resistance: Ampicillin, 100 μg/mL
  Growth temperature: 37°C
  Growth strain: NEB Stable
  Copy number: High Copy
Gene/Insert 1
  Gene/Insert name: SaCas9 gRNA Cassete
  Species: Synthetic
  Insert size (bp): 76
Gene/Insert 2
  Gene/Insert name: GFP
  Species: Synthetic
  Insert size (bp): 717
  Tag / fusion protein: KASH (C terminal on insert)
Resource information
  A portion of this plasmid was derived from a plasmid made by: pX601-AAV-CMV::NLS-SaCas9-NLS-3xHA-bGHpA;U6::BsaI-sgRNA from Feng Zhang plasmid #61591. pJEP10-AAV-U6/TO-gRNA(Empty)-CMV-TetR-P2A-eGFP-KASH-pA from Jonathan Ploski, plasmid #82706.
Terms and licenses: Academic/Nonprofit Terms; Industry Terms: Not Available to Industry
Depositor comments: The U6TO promoter renders the gRNA inducible via the presence of Doxycycline. See: The Development of a Viral Mediated CRISPR/Cas9 System with Doxycycline Dependent gRNA Expression for Inducible In vitro and In vivo Genome Editing. de Solis CA, Ho A, Holehonnur R, Ploski JE. Front Mol Neurosci. 2016 Aug 18;9:70. doi: 10.3389/fnmol.2016.00070. eCollection 2016. 10.3389/fnmol.2016.00070 PubMed 27587996
How to cite: pJEP321-pAAV-FullU6TO-SaCas9gRNAi(SapI)-CMV-TetR-P2A-GFP-KASH-WPRE-shortPA Empty Cassette was a gift from Jonathan Ploski (Addgene plasmid # 113698 ; http://n2t.net/addgene:113698 ; RRID:Addgene_113698)
