[The description below was written by a language model from this plasmid's Addgene catalogue record and pLannotate feature annotations shown in this document.]
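Description:
pJEP321 is an AAV transfer plasmid for CRISPR work, designed to deliver a doxycycline-regulated Staphylococcus aureus Cas9 guide RNA cassette that, in this "empty" version, carries no spacer. It is propagated in E. coli on a high-copy ColE1/pUC-type origin with ampicillin selection (AmpR) and also contains an f1 origin. The payload lies between AAV2 inverted terminal repeats, which allow packaging into recombinant AAV. One ITR is annotated in full, while the other is detected only as short fragments in the sequenced record. That record is 6,344 nt, slightly longer than the 6,297 bp listed in the catalogue.

The guide cassette uses a human U6 RNA polymerase III promoter modified with tet operator sequences (U6/TO). These show up in the annotation as small tetO-containing promoter fragments just upstream of the SaCas9 gRNA scaffold. SapI sites between promoter and scaffold are used to insert a targeting sequence. A second unit encodes TetR joined through a P2A peptide to EGFP fused at its C terminus to a KASH domain (annotated as a SYNE3 fragment), followed by WPRE to enhance expression and a short synthetic polyadenylation signal. The KASH domain anchors GFP to the nuclear envelope, marking transduced cells. TetR binds the operators and represses the U6 promoter, and doxycycline releases it, switching on guide transcription.

The catalogue purpose statement calls the promoter of this second unit EFS, but the plasmid name and the feature table both indicate the CMV enhancer/promoter. No Cas9 is encoded, so SaCas9 must be supplied separately. The associated work concerns inducible genome editing in neurons in vivo.
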