Features (pLannotate 1.2.2; 22 found; start..end, strand, type, name):
     30..105     +  misc_RNA       Sa gRNA scaffold: guide RNA scaffold for the Staphylococcus aureus CRISPR/Cas9 system
    187..490     +  enhancer       CMV enhancer: human cytomegalovirus immediate early enhancer
    491..694     +  promoter       CMV promoter: human cytomegalovirus (CMV) immediate early promoter
    845..1465    +  CDS            tetR: TETR2_ECOLX - Experimental evidence at protein level: Swiss-Prot protein existence level 1. TetR is the repressor of the tetracycline resistance element; its N-terminal region forms a helix-turn-helix structure and binds DNA. Binding of tetracycline to TetR reduces the repressor affinity for the tetracycline resistance gene (tetA) promoter operator sites. From Escherichia coli.
   1538..2251    +  CDS            EGFP: EGFP is a basic (constitutively fluorescent) green fluorescent protein published in 1996, derived from Aequorea victoria. It is reported to be a rapidly-maturing weak dimer with moderate acid sensitivity.
   2243..2515    +  CDS            SYNE3 (fragment): SYNE3_HUMAN - Also known as C14orf139 From Homo sapiens (Human).
   2517..2543    +  misc_feature   MCS (fragment): pBluescript multiple cloning site
   2543..3131    +  misc_feature   WPRE: woodchuck hepatitis virus posttranscriptional regulatory element
   3148..3195    +  polyA_signal   poly(A) signal: synthetic polyadenylation signal
   3218..3358    +  repeat_region  AAV2 ITR: inverted terminal repeat of adeno-associated virus serotype 2 inverted
   3363..3414    -  misc_feature   bom (fragment): basis of mobility region from pBR322
   3433..3888    +  rep_origin     f1 ori (sequence partly withheld): f1 bacteriophage origin of replication; arrow indicates direction of (+) strand synthesis
   3889..3938    -  misc_feature   bom (fragment): basis of mobility region from pBR322
   4040..4075    -  CDS            rop (fragment): Rop protein, which maintains plasmids at low copy number; rop
   4170..4274    +  promoter       AmpR promoter: bla
   4275..5135    +  CDS            AmpR: β-lactamase; bla; confers resistance to ampicillin, carbenicillin, and related antibiotics
   5306..5894    +  rep_origin     ori: high-copy-number ColE1/pMB1/pBR322/pUC origin of replication
   5967..5994    +  repeat_region  AAV2 ITR (fragment): inverted terminal repeat of adeno-associated virus serotype 2 inverted
   6023..6050    +  repeat_region  AAV2 ITR (fragment): inverted terminal repeat of adeno-associated virus serotype 2 inverted
   6106..6305    +  promoter       U6 promoter (fragment): RNA polymerase III promoter for human U6 snRNA
   6307..6327    +  promoter       PLtetO-1 promoter (fragment): modified phage lambda PL promoter with tet operator sites (Lutz and Bujard, 1997)
   6334..9       +  promoter       tight TRE promoter (fragment) (across the origin): Tet-responsive promoter PTight, consisting of seven tet operator sequences followed by the minimal CMV promoter
>Addgene plasmid #113698 | pJEP321-pAAV-FullU6TO-SaCas9gRNAi(SapI)-CMV-TetR-P2A-GFP-KASH-WPRE-shortPA Empty Cassette | addgene full sequence | sequence record 232033 | Addgene NGS Result
TGATAGAGACCGGAAGAGCGAGCTCTTCTGTTTTAGTACTCTGGAAACAGAATCTACTAAAACAAGGCAA
AATGCCGTGTTTATCTCGTCAACTTGTTGGCGAGATTTTTACCGGTCCATGGACTAGTTCTAGGGATCGA
CGAGAGCAGCGCGACTTTTACCGGTCCATGGACTAGTTCTAGAGTCCGTTACATAACTTACGGTAAATGG
CCCGCCTGGCTGACCGCCCAACGACCCCCGCCCATTGACGTCAATAATGACGTATGTTCCCATAGTAACG
CCAATAGGGACTTTCCATTGACGTCAATGGGTGGAGTATTTACGGTAAACTGCCCACTTGGCAGTACATC
AAGTGTATCATATGCCAAGTACGCCCCCTATTGACGTCAATGACGGTAAATGGCCCGCCTGGCATTATGC
CCAGTACATGACCTTATGGGACTTTCCTACTTGGCAGTACATCTACGTATTAGTCATCGCTATTACCATG
GTGATGCGGTTTTGGCAGTACATCAATGGGCGTGGATAGCGGTTTGACTCACGGGGATTTCCAAGTCTCC
ACCCCATTGACGTCAATGGGAGTTTGTTTTGGCACCAAAATCAACGGGACTTTCCAAAATGTCGTAACAA
CTCCGCCCCATTGACGCAAATGGGCGGTAGGCGTGTACGGTGGGAGGTCTATATAAGCAGAGCTCGTTTA
GTGAACCGTCAGATCGCCTGGAGACGCCATCCACGCTGTTTTGACCTCCATAGAAGACACCGGGACCGAT
CCAGCCTCCGCGGCCGGGAACGGTGCATTGGAACGGACCTGCAGGAATTGATCCGCGGCCGCACCGGTAC
CATGATGTCCAGATTAGATAAAAGTAAAGTGATTAACAGCGCATTAGAGCTGCTTAATGAGGTCGGAATC
GAAGGTTTAACAACCCGTAAACTCGCCCAGAAGCTAGGTGTAGAGCAGCCTACATTGTATTGGCATGTAA
AAAATAAGCGGGCTTTGCTCGACGCCTTAGCCATTGAGATGTTAGATAGGCACCATACTCACTTTTGCCC
TTTAGAAGGGGAAAGCTGGCAAGATTTTTTACGTAATAACGCTAAAAGTTTTAGATGTGCTTTACTAAGT
CATCGCGATGGAGCAAAAGTACATTTAGGTACACGGCCTACAGAAAAACAGTATGAAACTCTCGAAAATC
AATTAGCCTTTTTATGCCAACAAGGTTTTTCACTAGAGAATGCATTATATGCACTCAGCGCTGTGGGGCA
TTTTACTTTAGGTTGCGTATTGGAAGATCAAGAGCATCAAGTCGCTAAAGAAGAAAGGGAAACACCTACT
ACTGATAGTATGCCGCCATTATTACGACAAGCTATCGAATTATTTGATCACCAAGGTGCAGAGCCAGCCT
TCTTATTCGGCCTTGAATTGATCATATGCGGATTAGAAAAACAACTTAAATGTGAAAGTGGGTCCGCGGC
TAGCGGCAGTGGAGAGGGCAGAGGAAGTCTGCTAACATGCGGTGACGTCGAGGAGAATCCTGGCCCAGTG
AGCAAGGGCGAGGAGCTGTTCACCGGGGTGGTACCCATCCTGGTCGAGCTGGACGGCGACGTAAACGGCC
ACAAGTTCAGCGTGTCCGGCGAGGGCGAGGGCGATGCCACCTACGGCAAGCTGACCCTGAAGTTCATCTG
CACCACCGGCAAGCTGCCCGTGCCCTGGCCCACCCTCGTGACCACCCTGACCTACGGCGTGCAGTGCTTC
AGCCGCTACCCCGACCACATGAAGCAGCACGACTTCTTCAAGTCCGCCATGCCCGAAGGCTACGTCCAGG
AGCGCACCATCTTCTTCAAGGACGACGGCAACTACAAGACCCGCGCCGAGGTGAAGTTCGAGGGCGACAC
CCTGGTGAACCGCATCGAGCTGAAGGGCATCGACTTCAAGGAGGACGGCAACATCCTGGGGCACAAGCTG
GAGTACAACTACAACAGCCACAACGTCTATATCATGGCCGACAAGCAGAAGAACGGCATCAAGGTGAACT
TCAAGATCCGCCACAACATCGAGGACGGCAGCGTGCAGCTCGCCGACCACTACCAGCAGAACACCCCCAT
CGGCGACGGCCCCGTGCTGCTGCCCGACAACCACTACCTGAGCACCCAGTCCGCCCTGAGCAAAGACCCC
AACGAGAAGCGCGATCACATGGTCCTGCTGGAGTTCGTGACCGCCGCCGGGATCACTCTCGGCATGGACG
AGCTGTACAAGTCCGGACTCAGATCTCGAGAGGAGGAGGAGGAGACAGACAGCAGGATGCCCCACCTCGA
CAGCCCCGGCAGCTCCCAGCCGAGACGCTCCTTCCTCTCAAGGGTGATCAGGGCAGCGCTACCGTTGCAG
CTGCTTCTGCTGCTGCTGCTGCTCCTGGCCTGCCTGCTACCTGCCTCTGAAGATGACTACAGCTGCACCC
AGGCCAACAACTTTGCCCGATCCTTCTACCCCATGCTGCGGTACACCAACGGGCCACCTCCCACCTAGGA
ATTCGATATCAAGCTTATCGATAATCAACCTCTGGATTACAAAATTTGTGAAAGATTGACTGGTATTCTT
AACTATGTTGCTCCTTTTACGCTATGTGGATACGCTGCTTTAATGCCTTTGTATCATGCTATTGCTTCCC
GTATGGCTTTCATTTTCTCCTCCTTGTATAAATCCTGGTTGCTGTCTCTTTATGAGGAGTTGTGGCCCGT
TGTCAGGCAACGTGGCGTGGTGTGCACTGTGTTTGCTGACGCAACCCCCACTGGTTGGGGCATTGCCACC
ACCTGTCAGCTCCTTTCCGGGACTTTCGCTTTCCCCCTCCCTATTGCCACGGCGGAACTCATCGCCGCCT
GCCTTGCCCGCTGCTGGACAGGGGCTCGGCTGTTGGGCACTGACAATTCCGTGGTGTTGTCGGGGAAATC
ATCGTCCTTTCCTTGGCTGCTCGCCTATGTTGCCACCTGGATTCTGCGCGGGACGTCCTTCTGCTACGTC
CCTTCGGCCCTCAATCCAGCGGACCTTCCTTCCCGCGGCCTGCTGCCGGCTCTGCGGCCTCTTCCGCGTC
TTCGCCTTCGCCCTCAGACGAGTCGGATCTCCCTTTGGGCCGCCTCCCCGCATCGATACCGAGCGCTAAT
AAAAGATCTTTATTTTCATTAGATCTGTGTGTTGGTTTTTTGTGTCACGTGCGGACCGAGCGGCCGCAGG
AACCCCTAGTGATGGAGTTGGCCACTCCCTCTCTGCGCGCTCGCTCGCTCACTGAGGCCGGGCGACCAAA
GGTCGCCCGACGCCCGGGCTTTGCCCGGGCGGCCTCAGTGAGCGAGCGAGCGCGCAGCTGCCTGCAGGGG
CGCCTGATGCGGTATTTTCTCCTTACGCATCTGTGCGGTATTTCACACCGCATA
[95 nt withheld, positions 3415-3509]
T
[46 nt withheld, positions 3511-3556]
C
[141 nt withheld, positions 3558-3698]
CCTTTGACGTTGGAGTCCACGTTCTTT
[37 nt withheld, positions 3726-3762]
ACTCTATCTCGGGCTATTCTTTTGATTTATAAGGGATTTTGCCGATTTCGGTCTATTGGTTAAAAAATGA
GCTGATTTAACAAAAATTTAACGCGAATTTTAACAAAATATTAACGTTTACAATTTTATGGTGCACTCTC
AGTACAATCTGCTCTGATGCCGCATAGTTAAGCCAGCCCCGACACCCGCCAACACCCGCTGACGCGCCCT
GACGGGCTTGTCTGCTCCCGGCATCCGCTTACAGACAAGCTGTGACCGTCTCCGGGAGCTGCATGTGTCA
GAGGTTTTCACCGTCATCACCGAAACGCGCGAGACGAAAGGGCCTCGTGATACGCCTATTTTTATAGGTT
AATGTCATGATAATAATGGTTTCTTAGACGTCAGGTGGCACTTTTCGGGGAAATGTGCGCGGAACCCCTA
TTTGTTTATTTTTCTAAATACATTCAAATATGTATCCGCTCATGAGACAATAACCCTGATAAATGCTTCA
ATAATATTGAAAAAGGAAGAGTATGAGTATTCAACATTTCCGTGTCGCCCTTATTCCCTTTTTTGCGGCA
TTTTGCCTTCCTGTTTTTGCTCACCCAGAAACGCTGGTGAAAGTAAAAGATGCTGAAGATCAGTTGGGTG
CACGAGTGGGTTACATCGAACTGGATCTCAACAGCGGTAAGATCCTTGAGAGTTTTCGCCCCGAAGAACG
TTTTCCAATGATGAGCACTTTTAAAGTTCTGCTATGTGGCGCGGTATTATCCCGTATTGACGCCGGGCAA
GAGCAACTCGGTCGCCGCATACACTATTCTCAGAATGACTTGGTTGAGTACTCACCAGTCACAGAAAAGC
ATCTTACGGATGGCATGACAGTAAGAGAATTATGCAGTGCTGCCATAACCATGAGTGATAACACTGCGGC
CAACTTACTTCTGACAACGATCGGAGGACCGAAGGAGCTAACCGCTTTTTTGCACAACATGGGGGATCAT
GTAACTCGCCTTGATCGTTGGGAACCGGAGCTGAATGAAGCCATACCAAACGACGAGCGTGACACCACGA
TGCCTGTAGCAATGGCAACAACGTTGCGCAAACTATTAACTGGCGAACTACTTACTCTAGCTTCCCGGCA
ACAATTAATAGACTGGATGGAGGCGGATAAAGTTGCAGGACCACTTCTGCGCTCGGCCCTTCCGGCTGGC
TGGTTTATTGCTGATAAATCTGGAGCCGGTGAGCGTGGGTCTCGCGGTATCATTGCAGCACTGGGGCCAG
ATGGTAAGCCCTCCCGTATCGTAGTTATCTACACGACGGGGAGTCAGGCAACTATGGATGAACGAAATAG
ACAGATCGCTGAGATAGGTGCCTCACTGATTAAGCATTGGTAACTGTCAGACCAAGTTTACTCATATATA
CTTTAGATTGATTTAAAACTTCATTTTTAATTTAAAAGGATCTAGGTGAAGATCCTTTTTGATAATCTCA
TGACCAAAATCCCTTAACGTGAGTTTTCGTTCCACTGAGCGTCAGACCCCGTAGAAAAGATCAAAGGATC
TTCTTGAGATCCTTTTTTTCTGCGCGTAATCTGCTGCTTGCAAACAAAAAAACCACCGCTACCAGCGGTG
GTTTGTTTGCCGGATCAAGAGCTACCAACTCTTTTTCCGAAGGTAACTGGCTTCAGCAGAGCGCAGATAC
CAAATACTGTTCTTCTAGTGTAGCCGTAGTTAGGCCACCACTTCAAGAACTCTGTAGCACCGCCTACATA
CCTCGCTCTGCTAATCCTGTTACCAGTGGCTGCTGCCAGTGGCGATAAGTCGTGTCTTACCGGGTTGGAC
TCAAGACGATAGTTACCGGATAAGGCGCAGCGGTCGGGCTGAACGGGGGGTTCGTGCACACAGCCCAGCT
TGGAGCGAACGACCTACACCGAACTGAGATACCTACAGCGTGAGCTATGAGAAAGCGCCACGCTTCCCGA
AGGGAGAAAGGCGGACAGGTATCCGGTAAGCGGCAGGGTCGGAACAGGAGAGCGCACGAGGGAGCTTCCA
GGGGGAAACGCCTGGTATCTTTATAGTCCTGTCGGGTTTCGCCACCTCTGACTTGAGCGTCGATTTTTGT
GATGCTCGTCAGGGGGGCGGAGCCTATGGAAAAACGCCAGCAACGCGGCCTTTTTACGGTTCCTGGCCTT
TTGCTGGCCTTTTGCTCACATGTCCTGCAGGCAGCTGCGCGCTCGCTCGCTCACTGAGGCCGCCCGGGCG
TCGGGCGACCTTTGGTCGCCCGGCCTCAGTGAGCGAGCGAGCGCGCAGAGAGGGAGTGGCCAACTCCATC
ACTAGGGGTTCCTGCGGCCGCACGCGTACGCGTGAGGGCCTATTTCCCATGATTCCTTCATATTTGCATA
TACGATACAAGGCTGTTAGAGAGATAATTGGAATTAATTTGACTGTAAACACAAAGATATTAGTACAAAA
TACGTGACGTAGAAAGTAATAATTTCTTGGGTAGTTTGCAGTTTTAAAATTATGTTTTAAAATGGACTAT
CATATGCTTACCGTAACTTGAAACTCCCTATCAGTGATAGAGATTATATATCTCCCTATCAG
